>Addgene plasmid #226687 | pAM95 | addgene full sequence | sequence record 450906 | Addgene NGS Result
CGCAGCCGAACGACCGAGCGCAGCGAGTCAGTGAGCGAGGAAGCGGAAGAGCGCCTGATGCGGTATTTTC
TCCTTACGCATCTGTGCGGTATTTCACACCGCAATGGTGCACTCTCAGTACAATCTGCTCTGATGCCGCA
TAGTTAAGCCAGTATACACTCCGCTATCGCTACGTGACTGGGTCATGGCTGCGCCCCGACACCCGCCAAC
ACCCGCTGACGCGCCCTGACGGGCTTGTCTGCTCCCGGCATCCGCTTACAGACAAGCTGTGACCGTCTCC
GGGAGCTGCATGTGTCAGAGGTTTTCACCGTCATCACCGAAACGCGCGAGGCAGCTGCGGTAAAGCTCAT
CAGCGTGGTCGTGAAGCGATTCACAGATGTCTGCCTGTTCATCCGCGTCCAGCTCGTTGAGTTTCTCCAG
AAGCGTTAATGTCTGGCTTCTGATAAAGCGGGCCATGTTAAGGGCGGTTTTTTCCTGTTTGGTCACTGAT
GCCTCCGTGTAAGGGGGATTTCTGTTCATGGGGGTAATGATACCGATGAAACGAGAGAGGATGCTCACGA
TACGGGTTACTGATGATGAACATGCCCGGTTACTGGAACGTTGTGAGGGTAAACAACTGGCGGTATGGAT
GCGGCGGGACCAGAGAAAAATCACTCAGGGTCAATGCCAGCGCTTCGTTAATACAGATGTAGGTGTTCCA
CAGGGTAGCCAGCAGCATCCTGCGATGCAGATCCGGAACATAATGGTGCAGGGCGCTGACTTCCGCGTTT
CCAGACTTTACGAAACACGGAAACCGAAGACCATTCATGTTGTTGCTCAGGTCGCAGACGTTTTGCAGCA
GCAGTCGCTTCACGTTCGCTCGCGTATCGGTGATTCATTCTGCTAACCAGTAAGGCAACCCCGCCAGCCT
AGCCGGGTCCTCAACGACAGGAGCACGATCATGCGCACCCGTGGGGCCGCCATGCCGGCGATAATGGCCT
GCTTCTCGCCGAAACGTTTGGTGGCGGGACCAGTGACGAAGGCTTGAGCGAGGGCGTGCAAGATTCCGAA
TACCGCAAGCGACAGGCCGATCATCGTCGCGCTCCAGCGAAAGCGGTCCTCGCCGAAAATGACCCAGAGC
GCTGCCGGCACCTGTCCTACGAGTTGCATGATAAAGAAGACAGTCATAAGTGCGGCGACGATAGTCATGC
CCCGCGCCCACCGGAAGGAGCTGACTGGGTTGAAGGCTCTCAAGGGCATCGGTCGAGATCCCGGTGCCTA
ATGAGTGAGCTAACTTACATTAATTGCGTTGCGCTCACTGCCCGCTTTCCAGTCGGGAAACCTGTCGTGC
CAGCTGCATTAATGAATCGGCCAACGCGCGGGGAGAGGCGGTTTGCGTATTGGGCGCCAGGGTGGTTTTT
CTTTTCACCAGTGAGACGGGCAACAGCTGATTGCCCTTCACCGCCTGGCCCTGAGAGAGTTGCAGCAAGC
GGTCCACGCTGGTTTGCCCCAGCAGGCGAAAATCCTGTTTGATGGTGGTTAACGGCGGGATATAACATGA
GCTGTCTTCGGTATCGTCGTATCCCACTACCGAGATATCCGCACCAACGCGCAGCCCGGACTCGGTAATG
GCGCGCATTGCGCCCAGCGCCATCTGATCGTTGGCAACCAGCATCGCAGTGGGAACGATGCCCTCATTCA
GCATTTGCATGGTTTGTTGAAAACCGGACATGGCACTCCAGTCGCCTTCCCGTTCCGCTATCGGCTGAAT
TTGATTGCGAGTGAGATATTTATGCCAGCCAGCCAGACGCAGACGCGCCGAGACAGAACTTAATGGGCCC
GCTAACAGCGCGATTTGCTGGTGACCCAATGCGACCAGATGCTCCACGCCCAGTCGCGTACCGTCTTCAT
GGGAGAAAATAATACTGTTGATGGGTGTCTGGTCAGAGACATCAAGAAATAACGCCGGAACATTAGTGCA
GGCAGCTTCCACAGCAATGGCATCCTGGTCATCCAGCGGATAGTTAATGATCAGCCCACTGACGCGTTGC
GCGAGAAGATTGTGCACCGCCGCTTTACAGGCTTCGACGCCGCTTCGTTCTACCATCGACACCACCACGC
TGGCACCCAGTTGATCGGCGCGAGATTTAATCGCCGCGACAATTTGCGACGGCGCGTGCAGGGCCAGACT
GGAGGTGGCAACGCCAATCAGCAACGACTGTTTGCCCGCCAGTTGTTGTGCCACGCGGTTGGGAATGTAA
TTCAGCTCCGCCATCGCCGCTTCCACTTTTTCCCGCGTTTTCGCAGAAACGTGGCTGGCCTGGTTCACCA
CGCGGGAAACGGTCTGATAAGAGACACCGGCATACTCTGCGACATCGTATAACGTTACTGGTTTCACATT
CACCACCCTGAATTGACTCTCTTCCGGGCGCTATCATGCCATACCGCGAAAGGTTTTGCGCCATTCGATG
GTGTCCGGGATCTCGACGCTCTCCCTTATGCGACTCCTGCATTAGGAAATTAATACGACTCACTATAGGG
GAATTGTGAGCGGATAACAATTCCCCTGTAGAAATAATTTTGTTTAACTTTAATAAGGAGATATACCATG
GGTGGCGGACTAATAGAAGTGGAACGCCCTCTGTACGGAGTAGAGGTGTTTCCGGGTGAAACAGCCCACT
TTGAAATTGAACTTTCTGAACCTGATGTTCACGGCCAGTGGCGCCTGCGCGGACAGCCTTTGGCAGCTTC
CCCTGACTGTGAAATCATTGAGGATGGACGCCGCCATATTCTGATCCTTCATAACTGTCAGCTGGGTATG
ACAGGAGAGGTTTCCTTCCAGGCTGCTAATACCCGCTCTGCAGCCAATCTGCGCGTGCGCGAATTGGGTG
GAGCAGGACCGCCACCATATAGTGCAGCAAACGACGAAAACTACGCTTTAGCAGCGCATGGTGGCGCTCA
TACCTTTAATAACGAGAATGTTAGCGCACACACATTCAACAATGAAAATGTCAGTAAACATACCTTTAAC
AATGAAAACGTGTGTAGGCTCGGGGGAGCGGCTAGCATTGCTGTGCAAGCGCCAGCACAACATACCTTCA
ACAATGAAAACGTTTCCTATTGCATCACGGGAGATGCACTAGTTGCCCTACCCGAGGGCGAGTCGGTACG
CATCGCCGACATCGTGCCGGGTGCGCGGCCCAACAGTGACAACGCCATCGACCTGAAAGTCCTTGACCGG
CATGGCAATCCCGTGCTCGCCGACCGGCTGTTCCACTCCGGCGAGCATCCGGTGTACACGGTGCGTACGG
TCGAAGGTCTGCGTGTGACGGGCACCGCGAACCACCCGTTGTTGTGTTTGGTCGACGTCGCCGGGGTGCC
GACCCTGCTGTGGAAGCTGATCGACGAAATCAAGCCGGGCGATTACGCGGTGATTCAACGCAGCGCATTC
AGCGTCGACTGTGCAGGTTTTGCCCGCGGGAAACCCGAATTTGCGCCCACAACCTACACAGTCGGCGTCC
CTGGACTGGTGCGTTTCTTGGAAGCACACCACCGAGACCCGGACGCCCAAGCTATCGCCGACGAGCTGAC
CGACGGGCGGTTCTACTACGCGAAAGTCGCCAGTGTCACCGACGCCGGCGTGCAGCCGGTGTATAGCCTT
CGTGTCGACACGGCAGACCACGCGTTTATCACGAACGGGTTCGTCAGCCACGCTACTGGCCTCACCGGTC
TGAACTCAGGCCTCACGACAAATCCTGGTGTATCCGCTTGGCAGGTCAACACAGCTTATACTGCGGGACA
ATTGGTCACATATAACGGCAAGACGTATAAATGTTTGCAGCCCCACACCTCCTTGGCAGGATGGGAACCA
TCCAACGTTCCTGCCTTGTGGCAGCTTCAATAATTAACCTAGGCTGCTGCCACCGCTGAGCAATAACTAG
CATAACCCCTTGGGGCCTCTAAACGGGTCTTGAGGGGTTTTTTGCTGAAAGGAGGAACTATATCCGGATT
GGCGAATGGG
[124 nt withheld, positions 4001-4124]
C
[91 nt withheld, positions 4126-4216]
A
[49 nt withheld, positions 4218-4266]
CCTTTGACGTTGGAGTCCACGTTCTTT
[37 nt withheld, positions 4294-4330]
ACCCTATCTCGGTCTATTCTTTTGATTTATAAGGGATTTTGCCGATTTCGGCCTATTGGTTAAAAAATGA
GCTGATTTAACAAAAATTTAACGCGAATTTTAACAAAATATTAACGCTTACAATTTAGGTGGCACTTTTC
GGGGAAATGTGCGCGGAACCCCTATTTGTTTATTTTTCTAAATACATTCAAATATGTATCCGCTCATGAA
TTAATTCTTAGAAAAACTCATCGAGCATCAAATGAAACTGCAATTTATTCATATCAGGATTATCAATACC
ATATTTTTGAAAAAGCCGTTTCTGTAATGAAGGAGAAAACTCACCGAGGCAGTTCCATAGGATGGCAAGA
TCCTGGTATCGGTCTGCGATTCCGACTCGTCCAACATCAATACAACCTATTAATTTCCCCTCGTCAAAAA
TAAGGTTATCAAGTGAGAAATCACCATGAGTGACGACTGAATCCGGTGAGAATGGCAAAAGTTTATGCAT
TTCTTTCCAGACTTGTTCAACAGGCCAGCCATTACGCTCGTCATCAAAATCACTCGCATCAACCAAACCG
TTATTCATTCGTGATTGCGCCTGAGCGAGACGAAATACGCGATCGCTGTTAAAAGGACAATTACAAACAG
GAATCGAATGCAACCGGCGCAGGAACACTGCCAGCGCATCAACAATATTTTCACCTGAATCAGGATATTC
TTCTAATACCTGGAATGCTGTTTTCCCGGGGATCGCAGTGGTGAGTAACCATGCATCATCAGGAGTACGG
ATAAAATGCTTGATGGTCGGAAGAGGCATAAATTCCGTCAGCCAGTTTAGTCTGACCATCTCATCTGTAA
CATCATTGGCAACGCTACCTTTGCCATGTTTCAGAAACAACTCTGGCGCATCGGGCTTCCCATACAATCG
ATAGATTGTCGCACCTGATTGCCCGACATTATCGCGAGCCCATTTATACCCATATAAATCAGCATCCATG
TTGGAATTTAATCGCGGCCTAGAGCAAGACGTTTCCCGTTGAATATGGCTCATAACACCCCTTGTATTAC
TGTTTATGTAAGCAGACAGTTTTATTGTTCATGACCAAAATCCCTTAACGTGAGTTTTCGTTCCACTGAG
CGTCAGACCCCGTAGAAAAGATCAAAGGATCTTCTTGAGATCCTTTTTTTCTGCGCGTAATCTGCTGCTT
GCAAACAAAAAAACCACCGCTACCAGCGGTGGTTTGTTTGCCGGATCAAGAGCTACCAACTCTTTTTCCG
AAGGTAACTGGCTTCAGCAGAGCGCAGATACCAAATACTGTCCTTCTAGTGTAGCCGTAGTTAGGCCACC
ACTTCAAGAACTCTGTAGCACCGCCTACATACCTCGCTCTGCTAATCCTGTTACCAGTGGCTGCTGCCAG
TGGCGATAAGTCGTGTCTTACCGGGTTGGACTCAAGACGATAGTTACCGGATAAGGCGCAGCGGTCGGGC
TGAACGGGGGGTTCGTGCACACAGCCCAGCTTGGAGCGAACGACCTACACCGAACTGAGATACCTACAGC
GTGAGCTATGAGAAAGCGCCACGCTTCCCGAAGGGAGAAAGGCGGACAGGTATCCGGTAAGCGGCAGGGT
CGGAACAGGAGAGCGCACGAGGGAGCTTCCAGGGGGAAACGCCTGGTATCTTTATAGTCCTGTCGGGTTT
CGCCACCTCTGACTTGAGCGTCGATTTTTGTGATGCTCGTCAGGGGGGCGGAGCCTATGGAAAAACGCCA
GCAACGCGGCCTTTTTACGGTTCCTGGCCTTTTGCTGGCCTTTTGCTCACATGTTCTTTCCTGCGTTATC
CCCTGATTCTGTGGATAACCGTATTACCGCCTTTGAGTGAGCTGATACCGCTCGC
Features (pLannotate 1.2.2; 21 found; start..end, strand, type, name):
      1..49      +  rep_origin     RSF ori (fragment): Plasmids containing the RSF 1030 origin of replication can be propagated in E. coli cells that contain additional plasmids with compatible origins.
     54..193     -  misc_feature   bom: basis of mobility region from pBR322
    295..486     -  CDS            rop: Rop protein, which maintains plasmids at low copy number; rop
    503..883     +  CDS            YPB1_ECOLX: Protein predicted: Swiss-Prot protein existence level 4. From Escherichia coli.
    955..1246    -  CDS            TcR (fragment): tetracycline efflux protein; tet; confers resistance to tetracycline
   1261..1282    -  protein_bind   CAP binding site: CAP binding activates transcription in the presence of cAMP. E. coli catabolite activator protein
   1295..2377    -  CDS            lacI: lac repressor; lacI; The lac repressor binds to the lac operator to inhibit transcription in E. coli. This inhibition can be relieved by adding lactose or isopropyl-β-D-thiogalactopyranoside (IPTG).
   2378..2455    -  promoter       lacI promoter: lacI
   2463..2498    -  CDS            TcR (fragment): tetracycline efflux protein; tet; confers resistance to tetracycline
   2501..2519    +  promoter       T7 promoter: promoter for bacteriophage T7 RNA polymerase
   2520..2544    +  protein_bind   lac operator: The lac repressor binds to the lac operator to inhibit transcription in E. coli. This inhibition can be relieved by adding lactose or isopropyl-β-D-thiogalactopyranoside (IPTG). lac repressor encoded by lacI
   2559..2581    +  RBS            RBS: efficient ribosome binding site from bacteriophage T7 gene 10 (Olins and Rangwala, 1989)
   2897..2921    +  CDS            ssrA tag (LVA) (fragment): C-terminal peptide that mediates degradation in bacteria through the ClpXP and ClpAP proteases (McGinness et al., 2006) mutant LVA variant that confers accelerated degradation under some conditions (Andersen et al., 1998)
   3101..3694    +  CDS            Mxe GyrA intein: modified GyrA intein (Southworth et al., 1999); Mycobacterium xenopi gyrA; N-terminal cleavage of this intein can be induced by thiols.
   3725..3880    +  CDS            CBD: chitin binding domain from chitinase A1 (Watanabe et al., 1994); Bacillus circulans chiA
   3892..3909    +  CDS            SET1 (fragment): solubility-enhancement tag derived from T7 phage gene 10B
   3917..3964    +  terminator     T7 terminator: transcription terminator for bacteriophage T7 RNA polymerase
   4001..4429    +  rep_origin     f1 ori (sequence partly withheld): f1 bacteriophage origin of replication; arrow indicates direction of (+) strand synthesis
   4482..4539    +  promoter       AmpR promoter (fragment): bla
   4548..5363    -  CDS            KanR: aminoglycoside phosphotransferase; aph(3')-Ia; confers resistance to kanamycin in bacteria or G418 (Geneticin®) in eukaryotes
   5485..6073    +  rep_origin     ori: high-copy-number ColE1/pMB1/pBR322/pUC origin of replication
