[The description below was written by a language model from this plasmid's Addgene catalogue record and pLannotate feature annotations shown in this document.]
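Description:
pAM95 is a bacterial expression plasmid built on the TXB1 intein-fusion backbone. It produces an engineered model substrate, described in the record as GGG-TitinV15P-43-K-8-C-25-intein-CBD. The 6.2 kb sequence carries a ColE1/pMB1-type origin along with the pBR322 bom region and the rop gene; the catalogue lists it as high copy. Selection is by kanamycin through an aph(3')-Ia cassette. An f1 origin is also present. Short annotated fragments of a tetracycline resistance gene, an RSF origin and an AmpR promoter appear to be backbone remnants or partial matches rather than functional parts.

Expression is driven by a T7 promoter followed by a lac operator and the T7 gene 10 ribosome binding site, with lacI encoded on the plasmid. Transcription therefore depends on T7 RNA polymerase and is IPTG-inducible, ending at a T7 terminator. The insert is derived from human titin (TTN). Its name suggests an N-terminal triple glycine, a V15P substitution in the titin domain, and a tail containing a lysine and a cysteine at defined spacings, although the record does not spell out this nomenclature. The catalogue lists a cyclin B-derived segment C-terminal to titin. The feature table leaves this region unlabelled apart from a short partial ssrA-like match that may be incidental.

Downstream lie the Mycobacterium xenopi GyrA intein and the Bacillus circulans chitin binding domain. This pairing allows capture on chitin and thiol-induced cleavage at the intein's N-terminal junction, releasing the target protein without the tag. The associated publication concerns substrate selection and degradation kinetics of the 26S proteasome, which is consistent with use of this protein as a defined degradation substrate.
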