Addgene plasmid #226687: pAM95
Purpose: GGG-TitinV15P-43-K-8-C-25-intein-CBD
Depositing lab: Andreas Martin. Depositing organization: University of California, Berkeley. Publication: The 26S Proteasome Utilizes a Kinetic Gateway to Prioritize Substrate Degradation. Bard JAM, Bashore C, Dong KC, Martin A. Cell. 2019 Apr 4;177(2):286-298.e15. doi: 10.1016/j.cell.2019.02.031. Epub 2019 Mar 28. PubMed 30929903.
Backbone
  Vector backbone: TXB1
  Vector type: Bacterial Expression
Growth in bacteria
  Bacterial resistance: Kanamycin, 50 μg/mL
  Growth temperature: 37°C
  Growth strain: DH5alpha
  Copy number: High Copy
Gene/Insert
  Gene/Insert name: titin
  Species: H. sapiens (human)
  Entrez Gene: TTN (a.k.a. CMD1G, CMH9, CMPD4, CMYO5, CMYP5, EOMFC, HMERF, LGMD2J, LGMDR10, MYLK5, SALMY, TMD)
  Promoter: T7
  Tag / fusion protein: cyclin B (C terminal on insert); GyrA inteine- Chitin Binding domain (C terminal on insert)
  Cloning method: Unknown
  Sequencing primers: 5′ T7 forward
Terms and licenses: Academic/Nonprofit Terms; Industry Terms: Not Available to Industry
How to cite: pAM95 was a gift from Andreas Martin (Addgene plasmid # 226687 ; http://n2t.net/addgene:226687 ; RRID:Addgene_226687)
